>Addgene plasmid #235679 | pCDNA-TAZ-CAMTA1 | addgene full sequence | sequence record 470280 | Addgene NGS Result
GACGGATCGGGAGATCTCCCGATCCCCTATGGTGCACTCTCAGTACAATCTGCTCTGATGCCGCATAGTT
AAGCCAGTATCTGCTCCCTGCTTGTGTGTTGGAGGTCGCTGAGTAGTGCGCGAGCAAAATTTAAGCTACA
ACAAGGCAAGGCTTGACCGACAATTGCATGAAGAATCTGCTTAGGGTTAGGCGTTTTGCGCTGCTTCGCG
ATGTACGGGCCAGATATACGCGTTGACATTGATTATTGACTAGTTATTAATAGTAATCAATTACGGGGTC
ATTAGTTCATAGCCCATATATGGAGTTCCGCGTTACATAACTTACGGTAAATGGCCCGCCTGGCTGACCG
CCCAACGACCCCCGCCCATTGACGTCAATAATGACGTATGTTCCCATAGTAACGCCAATAGGGACTTTCC
ATTGACGTCAATGGGTGGAGTATTTACGGTAAACTGCCCACTTGGCAGTACATCAAGTGTATCATATGCC
AAGTACGCCCCCTATTGACGTCAATGACGGTAAATGGCCCGCCTGGCATTATGCCCAGTACATGACCTTA
TGGGACTTTCCTACTTGGCAGTACATCTACGTATTAGTCATCGCTATTACCATGGTGATGCGGTTTTGGC
AGTACATCAATGGGCGTGGATAGCGGTTTGACTCACGGGGATTTCCAAGTCTCCACCCCATTGACGTCAA
TGGGAGTTTGTTTTGGCACCAAAATCAACGGGACTTTCCAAAATGTCGTAACAACTCCGCCCCATTGACG
CAAATGGGCGGTAGGCGTGTACGGTGGGAGGTCTATATAAGCAGAGCTCTCTGGCTAACTAGAGAACCCA
CTGCTTACTGGCTTATCGAAATTAATACGACTCACTATAGGGAGACCCAAGCTGGCTAGCGTTTAAACTT
AAGCTTGGTACCGAGCTCGGATCCGCCACCATGGATTATAAAGATGATGATGATAAAGGGGCAGACTACA
AGGACGACGACGACAAGAATCCGGCCTCGGCGCCCCCTCCGCTCCCGCCGCCTGGGCAGCAAGTGATCCA
CGTCACGCAGGACCTAGACACAGACCTCGAAGCCCTCTTCAACTCTGTCATGAATCCGAAGCCTAGCTCG
TGGCGGAAGAAGATCCTGCCGGAGTCTTTCTTTAAGGAGCCTGATTCGGGCTCGCACTCGCGCCAGTCCA
GCACCGACTCGTCGGGCGGCCACCCGGGGCCTCGACTGGCTGGGGGTGCCCAGCATGTCCGCTCGCACTC
GTCGCCCGCGTCCCTGCAGCTGGGCACCGGCGCGGGTGCTGCGGGTAGCCCCGCGCAGCAGCACGCGCAC
CTCCGCCAGCAGTCCTACGACGTGACCGACGAGCTGCCACTGCCCCCGGGCTGGGAGATGACCTTCACGG
CCACTGGCCAGAGGTACTTCCTCAATCACATAGAAAAAATCACCACATGGCAAGACCCTAGGAAGGCGAT
GAATCAGCCTCTGAATCATATGAACCTCCACCCTGCCGTCAGTTCCACACCAGTGCCTCAGAGGTCCATG
GCAGTATCCCAGCCAAATCTCGGAGCTGGCGGCAGCGTGCATCACAAGTGTAACAGCGCCAAACACCGCA
TCATCTCGCCCAAGGTGGAGCCACGGACAGGGGGGTACGGGAGCCACTCGGAGGTGCAGCACAATGACGT
GTCGGAGGGCAAGCACGAGCACAGCCACAGCAAGGGCTCCAGCCGTGAGAAGAGGAACGGCAAGGTGGCC
AAGCCCGTGCTCCTGCACCAGAGCAGCACCGAGGTCTCCTCCACCAACCAGGTGGAAGTCCCCGACACCA
CCCAGAGCTCCCCTGTGTCCATCAGCAGCGGGCTCAACAGCGACCCGGACATGGTGGACAGCCCGGTGGT
CACAGGTGTGTCCGGTATGGCGGTGGCCTCTGTGATGGGGAGCTTGTCCCAGAGCGCCACGGTGTTCATG
TCAGAGGTCACCAATGAGGCCGTGTACACCATGTCCCCCACCGCTGGCCCCAACCACCACCTCCTCTCAC
CTGACGCCTCTCAGGGCCTCGTCCTGGCCGTGAGCTCTGATGGCCACAAGTTCGCCTTTCCCACCACGGG
CAGCTCAGAGAGCCTGTCCATGCTGCCCACCAACGTGTCCGAAGAGCTGGTCCTCTCCACCACCCTCGAC
GGTGGCCGGAAGATTCCAGAAACCACCATGAACTTTGACCCCGACTGTTTCCTTAATAACCCAAAGCAGG
GCCAGACGTACGGGGGTGGAGGCCTGAAAGCCGAGATGGTCAGCTCCAACATCCGGCACTCGCCACCCGG
GGAGCGGAGCTTCAGCTTTACCACCGTCCTCACCAAGGAGATCAAGACCGAGGACACCTCCTTCGAGCAG
CAGATGGCCAAAGAAGCGTACTCCTCCTCCGCGGCGGCTGTGGCAGCCAGCTCCCTCACCCTGACCGCCG
GCTCCAGCCTCCTGCCGTCGGGCGGCGGCCTGAGTCCCAGCACCACCCTGGAGCAGATGGACTTCAGCGC
CATCGACTCCAACAAGGACTACACGTCCAGCTTCAGCCAGACGGGCCACAGCCCCCACATCCACCAGACC
CCCTCCCCGAGCTTCTTCCTGCAGGACGCCAGCAAACCCCTCCCCGTCGAGCAGAACACCCACAGCAGCC
TGAGTGACTCTGGGGGCACCTTCGTGATGCCCACGGTGAAAACGGAGGCCTCGTCCCAAACCAGCTCCTG
CAGCGGTCACGTGGAGACGCGGATCGAGTCCACTTCCTCCCTCCACCTCATGCAGTTCCAGGCCAACTTC
CAGGCCATGACGGCAGAAGGGGAGGTCACCATGGAGACCTCGCAGGCGGCGGAAGGGAGCGAGGTCCTGC
TCAAGTCTGGGGAGCTGCAGGCTTGCAGCTCTGAGCACTACCTGCAGCCGGAGACCAACGGGGTAATCCG
AAGCGCCGGCGGCGTCCCCATCCTCCCGGGCAACGTGGTGCAGGGACTCTACCCCGTGGCCCAGCCCAGC
CTCGGCAACGCCTCCAACATGGAGCTCAGCCTGGACCACTTTGACATCTCCTTCAGCAACCAGTTCTCCG
ACCTGATCAACGACTTCATCTCCGTGGAGGGGGGCAGCAGCACCATCTATGGGCACCAGCTGGTGTCGGG
GGACAGCACGGCGCTCTCACAGTCAGAGGACGGGGCGCGGGCCCCCTTCACCCAGGCAGAGATGTGCCTC
CCCTGCTGTAGCCCCCAGCAGGGTAGCCTGCAGCTGAGCAGCTCGGAGGGCGGGGCCAGCACCATGGCCT
ACATGCACGTCGCCGAGGTGGTCTCGGCCGCCTCGGCCCAGGGCACCCTAGGCATGCTGCAGCAGAGCGG
ACGGGTGTTCATGGTGACCGACTACTCCCCAGAGTGGTCTTACCCAGAGGGAGGAGTGAAGGTCCTCATC
ACAGGCCCGTGGCAAGAAGCCAGCAATAACTACAGCTGCCTGTTTGACCAGATCTCAGTGCCTGCATCCC
TGATTCAGCCTGGGGTGCTGCGCTGCTACTGCCCAGCCCATGACACTGGTCTTGTGACCCTACAAGTTGC
CTTCAACAACCAGATCATCTCCAACTCGGTGGTGTTTGAGTACAAAGCCCGGGCTCTGCCCACGCTCCCT
TCCTCCCAGCACGACTGGCTGTCGTTGGACGATAACCAGTTCAGGATGTCCATCCTGGAACGACTGGAGC
AGATGGAGAGGAGGATGGCCGAGATGACGGGGTCCCAGCAGCACAAACAGGCGAGCGGAGGCGGCAGCAG
TGGAGGCGGCAGCGGGAGCGGGAATGGAGGGAGCCAGGCACAGTGTGCTTCTGGGACTGGGGCCTTGGGG
AGCTGCTTTGAGAGCCGTGTGGTCGTGGTATGCGAGAAGATGATGAGCCGAGCCTGCTGGGCGAAGTCCA
AGCACTTGATCCACTCAAAGACTTTCCGCGGAATGACCCTACTCCACCTGGCCGCTGCCCAGGGCTATGC
CACCCTAATCCAGACCCTCATCAAATGGCGTACAAAGCACGCGGATAGCATTGACCTGGAACTGGAAGTT
GACCCCTTGAATGTGGACCACTTCTCCTGTACTCCTCTGATGTGGGCGTGTGCCCTAGGGCACTTGGAAG
CTGCCGTCGTGCTGTACAAGTGGGACCGTCGGGCCATCTCGATTCCCGACTCTCTAGGAAGGCTGCCTTT
GGGAATTGCCAGGTCACGGGGTCATGTGAAATTAGCAGAGTGTCTGGAGCACCTGCAGAGAGATGAGCAG
GCTCAGCTGGGACAGAACCCCAGAATCCACTGTCCTGCAAGCGAAGAGCCCAGCACAGAGAGCTGGATGG
CCCAGTGGCACAGCGAAGCCATCAGCTCTCCAGAAATACCCAAGGGAGTCACTGTTATTGCAAGCACCAA
CCCAGAGCTGAGAAGACCTCGTTCTGAACCCTCTAATTACTACAGCAGTGAGAGCCACAAAGATTATCCG
GCTCCCAAAAAGCATAAATTGAACCCTGAGTACTTCCAGACAAGGCAGGAGAAGCTGCTTCCCACTGCAC
TGAGTCTGGAAGAGCCAAATATCAGGAAGCAAAGCCCTAGTTCTAAGCAGTCTGTCCCCGAGACACTCAG
CCCCAGTGAAGGAGTGAGGGACTTCAGCCGGGAACTCTCCCCTCCCACTCCAGAGACTGCAGCATTTCAA
GCCTCTGGATCTCAGCCTGTAGGAAAGTGGAATTCCAAAGATCTTTACATTGGTGTGTCTACAGTACAGG
TGACTGGAAATCCGAAGGGGACCAGTGTAGGAAAGGAGGCAGCACCTTCACAGGTGCGTCCACGGGAACC
AATGAGTGTCCTGATGATGGCTAACAGAGAGGTGGTGAATACAGAGCTGGGGTCCTACCGTGATAGTGCA
GAAAATGAAGAATGCGGCCAGCCCATGGATGACATACAGGTGAACATGATGACCTTGGCAGAACACATTA
TTGAAGCCACACCTGACCGAATCAAGCAGGAGAATTTTGTGCCCATGGAGTCCTCAGGATTGGAAAGAAC
AGACCCTGCCACCATTAGCAGTACAATGAGCTGGCTGGCCAGTTATCTAGCGGATGCTGACTGCCTTCCC
AGTGCTGCCCAGATCCGAAGTGCATATAACGAGCCTCTAACCCCTTCTTCTAATACCAGCTTGAGCCCTG
TTGGCTCTCCCGTCAGTGAAATCGCTTTCGAGAAACCTAACCTTCCCTCCGCCGCGGATTGGTCAGAATT
CCTGAGTGCATCTACCAGTGAGAAGGTAGAGAATGAGTTTGCTCAGCTCACTCTGTCTGATCATGAACAG
AGAGAACTCTATGAGGCTGCCAGGCTTGTCCAGACAGCTTTCCGGAAATACAAGGGCCGACCCTTGCGGG
AACAGCAAGAAGTAGCTGCTGCTGTTATTCAGCGTTGTTACAGAAAATATAAACAGTACGCACTTTATAA
AAAGATGACACAGGCTGCCATCCTTATCCAGAGCAAATTCCGAAGTTACTATGAACAAAAAAAATTCCAG
CAGAGCCGACGGGCTGCTGTGCTCATCCAAAAGTACTACCGAAGTTATAAGAAATGTGGCAAAAGACGGC
AGGCTCGCCGGACGGCTGTGATTGTACAACAGAAACTCAGGAGCAGTTTGCTAACCAAAAAGCAGGATCA
AGCTGCTCGAAAAATAATGAGGTTTCTTCGCCGCTGTCGCCACAGCCCCCTGGTGGACCATAGGCTGTAC
AAAAGGAGTGAAAGAATTGAAAAAGGCCAAGGAACTTGAGTCGAGTCTAGAGGGCCCGTTTAAACCCGCT
GATCAGCCTCGACTGTGCCTTCTAGTTGCCAGCCATCTGTTGTTTGCCCCTCCCCCGTGCCTTCCTTGAC
CCTGGAAGGTGCCACTCCCACTGTCCTTTCCTAATAAAATGAGGAAATTGCATCGCATTGTCTGAGTAGG
TGTCATTCTATTCTGGGGGGTGGGGTGGGGCAGGACAGCAAGGGGGAGGATTGGGAAGACAATAGCAGGC
ATGCTGGGGATGCGGTGGGCTCTATGGCTTCTGAGGCGGAAAGAACCAGCTGGGGCTCTAGGGGGTATCC
CC
[124 nt withheld, positions 6093-6216]
C
[91 nt withheld, positions 6218-6308]
A
[49 nt withheld, positions 6310-6358]
CCTTTGACGTTGGAGTCCACGTTCTTT
[37 nt withheld, positions 6386-6422]
ACCCTATCTCGGTCTATTCTTTTGATTTATAAGGGATTTTGCCGATTTCGGCCTATTGGTTAAAAAATGA
GCTGATTTAACAAAAATTTAACGCGAATTAATTCTGTGGAATGTGTGTCAGTTAGGGTGTGGAAAGTCCC
CAGGCTCCCCAGCAGGCAGAAGTATGCAAAGCATGCATCTCAATTAGTCAGCAACCAGGTGTGGAAAGTC
CCCAGGCTCCCCAGCAGGCAGAAGTATGCAAAGCATGCATCTCAATTAGTCAGCAACCATAGTCCCGCCC
CTAACTCCGCCCATCCCGCCCCTAACTCCGCCCAGTTCCGCCCATTCTCCGCCCCATGGCTGACTAATTT
TTTTTATTTATGCAGAGGCCGAGGCCGCCTCTGCCTCTGAGCTATTCCAGAAGTAGTGAGGAGGCTTTTT
TGGAGGCCTAGGCTTTTGCAAAAAGCTCCCGGGAGCTTGTATATCCATTTTCGGATCTGATCAAGAGACA
GGATGAGGATCGTTTCGCATGATTGAACAAGATGGATTGCACGCAGGTTCTCCGGCCGCTTGGGTGGAGA
GGCTATTCGGCTATGACTGGGCACAACAGACAATCGGCTGCTCTGATGCCGCCGTGTTCCGGCTGTCAGC
GCAGGGGCGCCCGGTTCTTTTTGTCAAGACCGACCTGTCCGGTGCCCTGAATGAACTGCAGGACGAGGCA
GCGCGGCTATCGTGGCTGGCCACGACGGGCGTTCCTTGCGCAGCTGTGCTCGACGTTGTCACTGAAGCGG
GAAGGGACTGGCTGCTATTGGGCGAAGTGCCGGGGCAGGATCTCCTGTCATCTCACCTTGCTCCTGCCGA
GAAAGTATCCATCATGGCTGATGCAATGCGGCGGCTGCATACGCTTGATCCGGCTACCTGCCCATTCGAC
CACCAAGCGAAACATCGCATCGAGCGAGCACGTACTCGGATGGAAGCCGGTCTTGTCGATCAGGATGATC
TGGACGAAGAGCATCAGGGGCTCGCGCCAGCCGAACTGTTCGCCAGGCTCAAGGCGCGCATGCCCGACGG
CGAGGATCTCGTCGTGACCCATGGCGATGCCTGCTTGCCGAATATCATGGTGGAAAATGGCCGCTTTTCT
GGATTCATCGACTGTGGCCGGCTGGGTGTGGCGGACCGCTATCAGGACATAGCGTTGGCTACCCGTGATA
TTGCTGAAGAGCTTGGCGGCGAATGGGCTGACCGCTTCCTCGTGCTTTACGGTATCGCCGCTCCCGATTC
GCAGCGCATCGCCTTCTATCGCCTTCTTGACGAGTTCTTCTGAGCGGGACTCTGGGGTTCGAAATGACCG
ACCAAGCGACGCCCAACCTGCCATCACGAGATTTCGATTCCACCGCCGCCTTCTATGAAAGGTTGGGCTT
CGGAATCGTTTTCCGGGACGCCGGCTGGATGATCCTCCAGCGCGGGGATCTCATGCTGGAGTTCTTCGCC
CACCCCAACTTGTTTATTGCAGCTTATAATGGTTACAAATAAAGCAATAGCATCACAAATTTCACAAATA
AAGCATTTTTTTCACTGCATTCTAGTTGTGGTTTGTCCAAACTCATCAATGTATCTTATCATGTCTGTAT
ACCGTCGACCTCTAGCTAGAGCTTGGCGTAATCATGGTCATAGCTGTTTCCTGTGTGAAATTGTTATCCG
CTCACAATTCCACACAACATACGAGCCGGAAGCATAAAGTGTAAAGCCTGGGGTGCCTAATGAGTGAGCT
AACTCACATTAATTGCGTTGCGCTCACTGCCCGCTTTCCAGTCGGGAAACCTGTCGTGCCAGCTGCATTA
ATGAATCGGCCAACGCGCGGGGAGAGGCGGTTTGCGTATTGGGCGCTCTTCCGCTTCCTCGCTCACTGAC
TCGCTGCGCTCGGTCGTTCGGCTGCGGCGAGCGGTATCAGCTCACTCAAAGGCGGTAATACGGTTATCCA
CAGAATCAGGGGATAACGCAGGAAAGAACATGTGAGCAAAAGGCCAGCAAAAGGCCAGGAACCGTAAAAA
GGCCGCGTTGCTGGCGTTTTTCCATAGGCTCCGCCCCCCTGACGAGCATCACAAAAATCGACGCTCAAGT
CAGAGGTGGCGAAACCCGACAGGACTATAAAGATACCAGGCGTTTCCCCCTGGAAGCTCCCTCGTGCGCT
CTCCTGTTCCGACCCTGCCGCTTACCGGATACCTGTCCGCCTTTCTCCCTTCGGGAAGCGTGGCGCTTTC
TCATAGCTCACGCTGTAGGTATCTCAGTTCGGTGTAGGTCGTTCGCTCCAAGCTGGGCTGTGTGCACGAA
CCCCCCGTTCAGCCCGACCGCTGCGCCTTATCCGGTAACTATCGTCTTGAGTCCAACCCGGTAAGACACG
ACTTATCGCCACTGGCAGCAGCCACTGGTAACAGGATTAGCAGAGCGAGGTATGTAGGCGGTGCTACAGA
GTTCTTGAAGTGGTGGCCTAACTACGGCTACACTAGAAGAACAGTATTTGGTATCTGCGCTCTGCTGAAG
CCAGTTACCTTCGGAAAAAGAGTTGGTAGCTCTTGATCCGGCAAACAAACCACCGCTGGTAGCGGTGGTT
TTTTTGTTTGCAAGCAGCAGATTACGCGCAGAAAAAAAGGATCTCAAGAAGATCCTTTGATCTTTTCTAC
GGGGTCTGACGCTCAGTGGAACGAAAACTCACGTTAAGGGATTTTGGTCATGAGATTATCAAAAAGGATC
TTCACCTAGATCCTTTTAAATTAAAAATGAAGTTTTAAATCAATCTAAAGTATATATGAGTAAACTTGGT
CTGACAGTTACCAATGCTTAATCAGTGAGGCACCTATCTCAGCGATCTGTCTATTTCGTTCATCCATAGT
TGCCTGACTCCCCGTCGTGTAGATAACTACGATACGGGAGGGCTTACCATCTGGCCCCAGTGCTGCAATG
ATACCGCGAGACCCACGCTCACCGGCTCCAGATTTATCAGCAATAAACCAGCCAGCCGGAAGGGCCGAGC
GCAGAAGTGGTCCTGCAACTTTATCCGCCTCCATCCAGTCTATTAATTGTTGCCGGGAAGCTAGAGTAAG
TAGTTCGCCAGTTAATAGTTTGCGCAACGTTGTTGCCATTGCTACAGGCATCGTGGTGTCACGCTCGTCG
TTTGGTATGGCTTCATTCAGCTCCGGTTCCCAACGATCAAGGCGAGTTACATGATCCCCCATGTTGTGCA
AAAAAGCGGTTAGCTCCTTCGGTCCTCCGATCGTTGTCAGAAGTAAGTTGGCCGCAGTGTTATCACTCAT
GGTTATGGCAGCACTGCATAATTCTCTTACTGTCATGCCATCCGTAAGATGCTTTTCTGTGACTGGTGAG
TACTCAACCAAGTCATTCTGAGAATAGTGTATGCGGCGACCGAGTTGCTCTTGCCCGGCGTCAATACGGG
ATAATACCGCGCCACATAGCAGAACTTTAAAAGTGCTCATCATTGGAAAACGTTCTTCGGGGCGAAAACT
CTCAAGGATCTTACCGCTGTTGAGATCCAGTTCGATGTAACCCACTCGTGCACCCAACTGATCTTCAGCA
TCTTTTACTTTCACCAGCGTTTCTGGGTGAGCAAAAACAGGAAGGCAAAATGCCGCAAAAAAGGGAATAA
GGGCGACACGGAAATGTTGAATACTCATACTCTTCCTTTTTCAATATTATTGAAGCATTTATCAGGGTTA
TTGTCTCATGAGCGGATACATATTTGAATGTATTTAGAAAAATAAACAAATAGGGGTTCCGCGCACATTT
CCCCGAAAAGTGCCACCTGACGTC
Features (pLannotate 1.2.2; 22 found; start..end, strand, type, name):
     28..80      -  misc_feature   bom (fragment): basis of mobility region from pBR322
    235..614     +  enhancer       CMV enhancer: human cytomegalovirus immediate early enhancer
    615..818     +  promoter       CMV promoter: human cytomegalovirus (CMV) immediate early promoter
    814..847     +  LTR            5' LTR (truncated) (fragment): truncated 5' long terminal repeat (LTR) from HIV-1
    863..881     +  promoter       T7 promoter: promoter for bacteriophage T7 RNA polymerase
    977..997     +  CDS            FLAG (fragment): FLAG® epitope tag, followed by an enterokinase cleavage site
    998..1561    +  CDS            WWTR1 (fragment): WWTR1_HUMAN - Also known as TAZ. Experimental evidence at protein level: Swiss-Prot protein existence level 1. Transcriptional coactivator which acts as a downstream regulatory target in the Hippo signaling pathway that plays a pivotal role in organ size control and tumor suppression by restricting proliferation and promoting apoptosis (PubMed:11118213, PubMed:18227151). The core of this pathway is composed of a kinase cascade wherein STK3/MST2 and STK4/MST1, in complex with its regulatory protein SAV1, phosphorylates and activates LATS1/2 in complex with its regulatory protein MOB1, which in
   1559..5776    +  CDS            CAMTA1 (fragment): CMTA1_HUMAN - Also known as KIAA0833. Experimental evidence at protein level: Swiss-Prot protein existence level 1. Transcriptional activator. May act as a tumor suppressor. From Homo sapiens (Human).
   5823..6047    +  polyA_signal   bGH poly(A) signal: bovine growth hormone polyadenylation signal
   6051..6072    +  promoter       SV40 promoter (fragment): SV40 enhancer and early promoter
   6093..6521    +  rep_origin     f1 ori (sequence partly withheld): f1 bacteriophage origin of replication; arrow indicates direction of (+) strand synthesis
   6535..6864    +  promoter       SV40 promoter: SV40 enhancer and early promoter
   6931..7722    +  CDS            neo: KKA2_KLEPN - Also known as kan, nptII. Experimental evidence at protein level: Swiss-Prot protein existence level 1. Resistance to kanamycin, neomycin, paromomycin, ribostamycin, butirosin and gentamicin B. From Klebsiella pneumoniae.
   7746..7904    +  CDS            ble (fragment): BLE_KLEPN - Experimental evidence at protein level: Swiss-Prot protein existence level 1. Binding protein with a strong affinity to the bleomycin family of antibiotics. Binds to CL990; an antimitotic-antibiotic compound. From Klebsiella pneumoniae.
   7899..8020    +  polyA_signal   SV40 poly(A) signal: SV40 polyadenylation signal
   8093..8109    -  protein_bind   lac operator: The lac repressor binds to the lac operator to inhibit transcription in E. coli. This inhibition can be relieved by adding lactose or isopropyl-β-D-thiogalactopyranoside (IPTG). lac repressor encoded by lacI
   8117..8147    -  promoter       lac promoter: promoter for the E. coli lac operon
   8162..8183    -  protein_bind   CAP binding site: CAP binding activates transcription in the presence of cAMP. E. coli catabolite activator protein
   8196..8288    -  CDS            lacI (fragment): lac repressor; lacI; The lac repressor binds to the lac operator to inhibit transcription in E. coli. This inhibition can be relieved by adding lactose or isopropyl-β-D-thiogalactopyranoside (IPTG).
   8471..9059    -  rep_origin     ori: high-copy-number ColE1/pMB1/pBR322/pUC origin of replication
   9230..10090   -  CDS            AmpR: β-lactamase; bla; confers resistance to ampicillin, carbenicillin, and related antibiotics
  10091..10195   -  promoter       AmpR promoter: bla
