[The description below was written by a language model from this plasmid's Addgene catalogue record and pLannotate feature annotations shown in this document.]
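Description:
pCDNA-TAZ-CAMTA1 is a mammalian expression plasmid of about 10.2 kb built on the pCDNA3.1(+) backbone by Gibson cloning. It is propagated in E. coli as a high-copy plasmid through a ColE1/pUC-type origin and is selected with ampicillin via the β-lactamase gene and its own promoter. The backbone also carries an f1 phage origin. A neomycin phosphotransferase gene, driven by the SV40 enhancer/early promoter and terminated by the SV40 polyadenylation signal, can be used for G418 selection of stably transfected mammalian cells. The automated annotation also flags several small fragments (bom, a short HIV-1 LTR-like match, ble, lacI and lac promoter/operator remnants). These are short partial matches in backbone sequence and do not appear to be functional parts of the design.

The payload is a human TAZ-CAMTA1 fusion open reading frame placed under the CMV immediate-early enhancer and promoter and followed by the bovine growth hormone polyadenylation signal. A T7 promoter lies just upstream of the insert. The coding region begins with an N-terminal FLAG epitope for detection or immunoprecipitation. This is followed by a roughly 0.56 kb portion of WWTR1 (TAZ), a transcriptional coactivator regulated by the Hippo pathway, joined directly to a roughly 4.2 kb portion of CAMTA1, a transcriptional activator. Both partners are annotated as fragments, as expected for a chimeric fusion protein rather than two full-length genes. The stated purpose is to express the fusion gene in mammalian cells, and the associated publication concerns how WWTR1(TAZ)-CAMTA1 reprograms endothelial cells to drive epithelioid hemangioendothelioma.
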