Addgene plasmid #235679: pCDNA-TAZ-CAMTA1
Purpose: Express TAZ-CAMTA1 fusion gene in mammalian cells using the CMV promoter
Depositing lab: Duojia Pan. Depositing organization: University of Texas Southwestern Medical Center. Publication: WWTR1(TAZ)-CAMTA1 reprograms endothelial cells to drive epithelioid hemangioendothelioma. Driskill JH, Zheng Y, Wu BK, Wang L, Cai J, Rakheja D, Dellinger M, Pan D. Genes Dev. 2021 Apr 1;35(7-8):495-511. doi: 10.1101/gad.348221.120. Epub 2021 Mar 25. PubMed 33766984.
Backbone
  Vector backbone: pCDNA3.1(+)
  Vector type: Mammalian Expression
Growth in bacteria
  Bacterial resistance: Ampicillin, 100 μg/mL
  Growth temperature: 37°C
  Growth strain: DH5alpha
  Copy number: High Copy
Gene/Insert
  Gene/Insert name: TAZ-CAMTA1
  Species: H. sapiens (human)
  Entrez Gene: WWTR1 (a.k.a. TAZ); CAMTA1 (a.k.a. CANPMR, CECBA)
  Tag / fusion protein: FLAG (N terminal on insert)
  Cloning method: Gibson Cloning
Terms and licenses: Academic/Nonprofit Terms; Industry Terms: Not Available to Industry
How to cite: pCDNA-TAZ-CAMTA1 was a gift from Duojia Pan (Addgene plasmid # 235679 ; http://n2t.net/addgene:235679 ; RRID:Addgene_235679)
